Addgene plasmid #204186: pRegev_ExonSkip_LandingPad
Purpose: Backbone for cloning individual exon sequences into beta globin minigene splicing reporter.
Depositing lab: Oded Regev. Depositing organization: New York University. Publication: Deciphering RNA splicing logic with interpretable machine learning. Liao SE, Sudarshan M, Regev O. Proc Natl Acad Sci U S A. 2023 Oct 10;120(41):e2221165120. doi: 10.1073/pnas.2221165120. Epub 2023 Oct 5. PubMed 37796983.
Backbone
  Vector backbone: pRegev_ExonSkip_Backbone
  Backbone manufacturer: Regev Group (NYU)
  Total vector size (bp): 8587
  Vector type: Mammalian Expression, Synthetic Biology
  Selectable markers: Zeocin
Growth in bacteria
  Bacterial resistance: Ampicillin, 100 μg/mL
  Growth temperature: 37°C
  Growth strain: DH5alpha
  Copy number: Unknown
Gene/Insert
  Gene/Insert name: Beta globin splicing minigene
  Species: Synthetic
  Insert size (bp): 234
  Promoter: Truncated CAG
  Cloning method: Gibson Cloning
  Sequencing primers: 5′ TAATACGACTCACTATAGGG; 3′ TAGAAGGCACAGTCGAGG
Resource information
  A portion of this plasmid was derived from a plasmid made by: Minigene design from Kristen Lynch (SA Smith and KW Lynch, "Cell-based splicing of minigenes." (2014)). Backbone design modified from Georg Seelig (AB Rosenberg et al, "Learning the sequence determinants of alternative splicing from millions of random sequences." (2015)).
Terms and licenses: Academic/Nonprofit Terms; Industry Terms: Not Available to Industry
How to cite: pRegev_ExonSkip_LandingPad was a gift from Oded Regev (Addgene plasmid # 204186 ; http://n2t.net/addgene:204186 ; RRID:Addgene_204186)
