[The description below was written by a language model from this plasmid's Addgene catalogue record and pLannotate feature annotations shown in this document.]
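Description:
pRegev_ExonSkip_LandingPad is a mammalian expression plasmid of about 8.6 kb that serves as a cloning backbone for inserting individual exon sequences into a beta-globin minigene splicing reporter. It is built on the depositing lab's pRegev_ExonSkip_Backbone. According to the record, the minigene design and the backbone design were each adapted from earlier published splicing-reporter systems. The plasmid is propagated in E. coli through a high-copy ColE1/pUC-type origin with ampicillin resistance (AmpR under its own bla promoter), and it also carries an f1 phage origin. For selection in mammalian cells it contains a Zeocin resistance cassette: the Sh ble gene (BleoR) sits behind tandem SV40 early and bacterial EM7 promoters and is followed by an SV40 poly(A) signal.

The reporter unit is driven by what the catalogue calls a truncated CAG promoter. In the feature table this appears as the chicken β-actin promoter followed by the chicken β-actin/rabbit β-globin chimeric intron, with no CMV enhancer annotated. A T7 promoter site lies just downstream. Next comes the synthetic minigene, made up of a first HBB coding fragment, β-globin-derived intron segments and a terminal HBB exon fragment, ending in a bGH poly(A) signal. An unannotated gap between the intron fragments is presumably the landing pad where a test exon is introduced by Gibson assembly, although the record does not define this site explicitly. Inclusion or skipping of the inserted middle exon can then be assessed in transfected cells. A separate, divergently oriented EF-1α promoter drives EGFP, which likely acts as a splicing-independent marker of transfection or expression, though the record does not state its role. The construct supported work on modelling exon-skipping logic.
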