Features (pLannotate 1.2.2; 25 found; start..end, strand, type, name):
     44..763     -  CDS            EGFP: the original enhanced GFP (Yang et al., 1996) mammalian codon-optimized
    771..1949    -  promoter       EF-1α promoter: strong constitutive promoter for human elongation factor EF-1α
   1980..2257    +  promoter       chicken β-actin promoter: No description available
   2258..3231    +  intron         chimeric intron: chimera between introns from chicken β-actin and rabbit β-globin
   3247..3265    +  promoter       T7 promoter: promoter for bacteriophage T7 RNA polymerase
   3297..3392    +  CDS            HBB (fragment): HBB_GORGO - Experimental evidence at protein level: Swiss-Prot protein existence level 1. Involved in oxygen transport from the lung to the various peripheral tissues. From Gorilla gorilla gorilla (Western lowland gorilla).
   3393..3479    +  intron         chimeric intron (fragment): chimera between introns from human β-globin and immunoglobulin heavy chain genes
   3573..3655    +  intron         β-globin intron (fragment): internally truncated intron from human β-globin
   4026..4416    +  intron         β-globin intron (fragment): internally truncated intron from human β-globin
   4420..4542    +  CDS            HBB: HBB_COLGU - Experimental evidence at transcript level: Swiss-Prot protein existence level 2. Involved in oxygen transport from the lung to the various peripheral tissues. From Colobus guereza (Mantled guereza) (Eastern black-and-white colobus monkey).
   4612..4836    +  polyA_signal   bGH poly(A) signal: bovine growth hormone polyadenylation signal
   4840..4861    +  promoter       SV40 promoter (fragment): SV40 enhancer and early promoter
   4882..5310    +  rep_origin     f1 ori (sequence partly withheld): f1 bacteriophage origin of replication; arrow indicates direction of (+) strand synthesis
   5324..5653    +  promoter       SV40 promoter: SV40 enhancer and early promoter
   5701..5748    +  promoter       EM7 promoter: synthetic bacterial promoter&nbsp
   5767..6141    +  CDS            BleoR: antibiotic-binding protein; Sh ble from Streptoalloteichus hindustanus; confers resistance to bleomycin, phleomycin, and Zeocin™
   6151..6276    +  CDS            ble (fragment): BLE_KLEPN - Experimental evidence at protein level: Swiss-Prot protein existence level 1. Binding protein with a strong affinity to the bleomycin family of antibiotics. Binds to CL990; an antimitotic-antibiotic compound. From Klebsiella pneumoniae.
   6271..6392    +  polyA_signal   SV40 poly(A) signal: SV40 polyadenylation signal
   6465..6481    -  protein_bind   lac operator: The lac repressor binds to the lac operator to inhibit transcription in E. coli. This inhibition can be relieved by adding lactose or isopropyl-β-D-thiogalactopyranoside (IPTG). lac repressor encoded by lacI
   6489..6519    -  promoter       lac promoter: promoter for the E. coli lac operon
   6534..6555    -  protein_bind   CAP binding site: CAP binding activates transcription in the presence of cAMP. E. coli catabolite activator protein
   6568..6660    -  CDS            lacI (fragment): lac repressor; lacI; The lac repressor binds to the lac operator to inhibit transcription in E. coli. This inhibition can be relieved by adding lactose or isopropyl-β-D-thiogalactopyranoside (IPTG).
   6843..7431    -  rep_origin     ori: high-copy-number ColE1/pMB1/pBR322/pUC origin of replication
   7602..8462    -  CDS            AmpR: β-lactamase; bla; confers resistance to ampicillin, carbenicillin, and related antibiotics
   8463..8567    -  promoter       AmpR promoter: bla
>Addgene plasmid #204186 | pRegev_ExonSkip_LandingPad | addgene full sequence | sequence record 405421 | Addgene NGS Result
CCACCTGACGTCGACGGATCGGGAGATCCCAGTGTGGTGGTACTTACTTGTACAGCTCGTCCATGCCGAG
AGTGATCCCGGCGGCGGTCACGAACTCCAGCAGGACCATGTGATCGCGCTTCTCGTTGGGGTCTTTGCTC
AGGGCGGACTGGGTGCTCAGGTAGTGGTTGTCGGGCAGCAGCACGGGGCCGTCGCCGATGGGGGTGTTCT
GCTGGTAGTGGTCGGCGAGCTGCACGCTGCCGTCCTCGATGTTGTGGCGGATCTTGAAGTTCGCCTTGAT
GCCGTTCTTCTGCTTGTCGGCCATGATATAGACGTTGTGGCTGTTGTAGTTGTACTCCAGCTTGTGCCCC
AGGATGTTGCCGTCCTCCTTGAAGTCGATGCCCTTCAGCTCGATGCGGTTCACCAGGGTGTCGCCCTCGA
ACTTCACCTCGGCGCGGGTCTTGTAGTTGCCGTCGTCCTTGAAGAAGATGGTGCGCTCCTGGACGTAGCC
TTCGGGCATGGCGGACTTGAAGAAGTCGTGCTGCTTCATGTGGTCGGGGTAGCGGCTGAAGCACTGCACG
CCGTAGGTCAGGGTGGTCACGAGGGTGGGCCAGGGCACGGGCAGCTTGCCGGTGGTGCAGATGAACTTCA
GGGTCAGCTTGCCGTAGGTGGCATCGCCCTCGCCCTCGCCAGACACGCTGAACTTGTGGCCGTTTACGTC
GCCGTCCAGCTCGACCAGGATGGGCACCACCCCGGTGAACAGCTCCTCGCCCTTGCTCACCATGGTGGCC
TCACGACACCTGAAATGGAAGAAAAAAACTTTGAACCACTGTCTGAGGCTTGAGAATGAACCAAGATCCA
AACTCAAAAAGGGCAAATTCCAAGGAGAATTACATCAAGTGCCAAGCTGGCCTAACTTCAGTCTCCACCC
ACTCAGTGTGGGGAAACTCCATCGCATAAAACCCCTCCCCCCAACCTAAAGACGACGTACTCCAAAAGCT
CGAGAACTAATCGAGGTGCCTGGACGGCGCCCGGTACTCCGTGGAGTCACATGAAGCGACGGCTGAGGAC
GGAAAGGCCCTTTTCCTTTGTGTGGGTGACTCACCCGCCCGCTCTCCCGAGCGCCGCGTCCTCCATTTTG
AGCTCCCTGCAGCAGGGCCGGGAAGCGGCCATCTTTCCGCTCACGCAACTGGTGCCGACCGGGCCAGCCT
TGCCGCCCAGGGCGGGGCGATACACGGCGGCGCGAGGCCAGGCACCAGAGCAGGCCGGCCAGCTTGAGAC
TACCCCCGTCCGATTCTCGGTGGCCGCGCTCGCAGGCCCCGCCTCGCCGAACATGTGCGCTGGGACGCAC
GGGCCCCGTCGCCGCCCGCGGCCCCAAAAACCGAAATACCAGTGTGCAGATCTTGGCCCGCATTTACAAG
ACTATCTTGCCAGAAAAAAAGCGTCGCAGCAGGTCATCAAAAATTTTAAATGGCTAGAGACTTATCGAAA
GCAGCGAGACAGGCGCGAAGGTGCCACCAGATTCGCACGCGGCGGCCCCAGCGCCCAGGCCAGGCCTCAA
CTCAAGCACGAGGCGAAGGGGCTCCTTAAGCGCAAGGCCTCGAACTCTCCCACCCACTTCCAACCCGAAG
CTCGGGATCAAGAATCACGTACTGCAGCCAGGTGGAAGTAATTCAAGGCACGCAAGGGCCATAACCCGTA
AAGAGGCCAGGCCCGCGGGAACCACACACGGCACTTACCTGTGTTCTGGCGGCAAACCCGTTGCGAAAAA
GAACGTTCACGGCGACTACTGCACTTATATACGGTTCTCCCCCACCCTCGGGAAAAAGGCGGAGCCAGTA
CACGACATCACTTTCCCAGTTTACCCCGCGCCACCTTCTCTAGGCACCGGTTCAATTGCCGACCCCTCCC
CCCAACTTCTCGGGGACTGTGGGCGATGTGCGCTCTGCCCACTGACGGGCACCGGAGCCTACGTAGGAAT
TAATTCGCCAGCACAGTGGTCGAGGTGAGCCCCACGTTCTGCTTCACTCTCCCCATCTCCCCCCCCTCCC
CACCCCCAATTTTGTATTTATTTATTTTTTAATTATTTTGTGCAGCGATGGGGGCGGGGGGGGGGGGGGG
GCGCGCGCCAGGCGGGGCGGGGCGGGGCGAGGGGCGGGGCGGGGCGAGGCGGAGAGGTGCGGCGGCAGCC
AATCAGAGCGGCGCGCTCCGAAAGTTTCCTTTTATGGCGAGGCGGCGGCGGCGGCGGCCCTATAAAAAGC
GAAGCGCGCGGCGGGCGGGAGTCGCTGCGCGCTGCCTTCGCCCCGTGCCCCGCTCCGCCGCCGCCTCGCG
CCGCCCGCCCCGGCTCTGACTGACCGCGTTACTCCCACAGGTGAGCGGGCGGGACGGCCCTTCTCCTCCG
GGCTGTAATTAGCGCTTGGTTTAATGACGGCTTGTTTCTTTTCTGTGGCTGCGTGAAAGCCTTGAGGGGC
TCCGGGAGGGCCCTTTGTGCGGGGGGAGCGGCTCGGGGGGTGCGTGCGTGTGTGTGTGCGTGGGGAGCGC
CGCGTGCGGCTCCGCGCTGCCCGGCGGCTGTGAGCGCTGCGGGCGCGGCGCGGGGCTTTGTGCGCTCCGC
AGTGTGCGCGAGGGGAGCGCGGCCGGGGGCGGTGCCCCGCGGTGCGGGGGGGGCTGCGAGGGGAACAAAG
GCTGCGTGCGGGGTGTGTGCGTGGGGGGGTGAGCAGGGGGTGTGGGCGCGTCGGTCGGGCTGCAACCCCC
CCTGCACCCCCCTCCCCGAGTTGCTGAGCACGGCCCGGCTTCGGGTGCGGGGCTCCGTACGGGGCGTGGC
GCGGGGCTCGCCGTGCCGGGCGGGGGGTGGCGGCAGGTGGGGGTGCCGGGCGGGGCGGGGCCGCCTCGGG
CCGGGGAGGGCTCGGGGGAGGGGCGCGGCGGCCCCCGGAGCGCCGGCGGCTGTCGAGGCGCGGCGAGCCG
CAGCCATTGCCTTTTATGGTAATCGTGCGAGAGGGCGCAGGGACTTCCTTTGTCCCAAATCTGTGCGGAG
CCGAAATCTGGGAGGCGCCGCCGCACCCCCTCTAGCGGGCGCGGGGCGAAGCGGTGCGGCGCCGGCAGGA
AGGAAATGGGCGGGGAGGGCCTTCGTGCGTCGCCGCGCCGCCGTCCCCTTCTCCCTCTCCAGCCTCGGGG
CTGTCCGCGGGGGGACGGCTGCCTTCGGGGGGGACGGGGCAGGGCGGGGTTCGGCTTCTGGCGTGTGACC
GGCGGCTCTAGCGTTTAAACTTAAGCTAATACGACTCACTATAGGGAGCTTGGTACCGCAACCTCAAACA
GACACCATGGTGCACCTGACTCCTGAGGAGAAGTCTGCCGTTACTGCCCTGTGGGGCAAGGTGAACGTGG
ATGAAGTTGGTGGTGAGGCCCTGGGCAGGTTGGTATCAAGGTTACAAGACAGGTTTAAGGAGACCAATAG
AAACTGGGCATATGGAGACAGAGAAGACTCTTGGGTTTCTGATAGGCACTGACTCTCTCTGCCTATGTCT
TTCTCTGCCATCCAGGTTGAGACGTAATCGAGCGCAAAGCGGCCGCAAATCGCGTTGCGTCTCCAGGTCT
GACTATGGGACCCTTGATGTTTTCTTTCCCCTTCTTTTCTATGGTTAAGTTCATGTCATAGGAAGGGGAG
AAGTAACAGGGTACAGTTTAGAATGGGAAACAGACGAATGATTGCATCAGTGTGGAAGTCTCAGGATCGT
TTTAGTTTCTTTTATTTGCTGTTCATAACAATTGTTTTCTTTTGTTTAATTCTTGCTTTCTTTTTTTTTC
TTCTCCGCAATTTTTACTATTATACTTAATGCCTTAACATTGTGTATAACAAAAGGAAATATCTCTGAGA
TACATTAAGTAACTTAAAAAAAAACTTTACACAGTCTGCCTAGTACATTACTATTTGGAATATATGTGTG
CTTATTTGCATATTCATAATCTCCCTACTTTATTTTCTTTTATTTTTAATTGATACATAATCATTATACA
TATTTATGGGTTAAAGTGTAATGTTTTAATATCGATACACATATTGACCAAATCAGGGTAATTTTGCATT
TGTAATTTTAAAAAATGCTTTCTTCTTTTAATATACTTTTTTGTTTATCTTATTTCTAATACTTTCCCTA
ATCTCTTTCTTTCAGGGCAATAATGATACAATGTATCATGCCTCTTTGCACCATTCTAAAGAATAACAGT
GATAATTTCTGGGTTAAGGCAATAGCAATATTTCTGCATATAAATATTTCTGCATATAAATTGTAACTGA
TGTAAGAGGTTTCATATTGCTAATAGCAGCTACAATCCAGCTACCATTCTGCTTTTATTTTATGGTTGGG
ATAAGGCTGGATTATTCTGAGTCCAAGCTAGGCCCTTTTGCTAATCATGTTCATACCTCTTATCTTCCTC
CCACAGCTCCTGGGCAACGTGCTGGTCTGTGTGCTGGCCCATCACTTTGGCAAAGAATTCACCCCACCAG
TGCAGGCTGCCTATCAGAAAGTGGTGGCTGGTGTGGCTAATGCCCTGGCCCACAAGTATCACTAAGCTCG
CTCTAGACTAGACGATTAAATTACATTATAGGGCCCGTTTAAACCCGCTGATCAGCCTCGACTGTGCCTT
CTAGTTGCCAGCCATCTGTTGTTTGCCCCTCCCCCGTGCCTTCCTTGACCCTGGAAGGTGCCACTCCCAC
TGTCCTTTCCTAATAAAATGAGGAAATTGCATCGCATTGTCTGAGTAGGTGTCATTCTATTCTGGGGGGT
GGGGTGGGGCAGGACAGCAAGGGGGAGGATTGGGAAGACAATAGCAGGCATGCTGGGGATGCGGTGGGCT
CTATGGCTTCTGAGGCGGAAAGAACCAGCTGGGGCTCTAGGGGGTATCCCC
[124 nt withheld, positions 4882-5005]
C
[91 nt withheld, positions 5007-5097]
A
[49 nt withheld, positions 5099-5147]
CCTTTGACGTTGGAGTCCACGTTCTTT
[37 nt withheld, positions 5175-5211]
ACCCTATCTCGGTCTATTCTTTTGATTTATAAGGGATTTTGCCGATTTCGGCCTATTGGTTAAAAAATGA
GCTGATTTAACAAAAATTTAACGCGAATTAATTCTGTGGAATGTGTGTCAGTTAGGGTGTGGAAAGTCCC
CAGGCTCCCCAGCAGGCAGAAGTATGCAAAGCATGCATCTCAATTAGTCAGCAACCAGGTGTGGAAAGTC
CCCAGGCTCCCCAGCAGGCAGAAGTATGCAAAGCATGCATCTCAATTAGTCAGCAACCATAGTCCCGCCC
CTAACTCCGCCCATCCCGCCCCTAACTCCGCCCAGTTCCGCCCATTCTCCGCCCCATGGCTGACTAATTT
TTTTTATTTATGCAGAGGCCGAGGCCGCCTCTGCCTCTGAGCTATTCCAGAAGTAGTGAGGAGGCTTTTT
TGGAGGCCTAGGCTTTTGCAAAAAGCTCCCGGGAGCTTGTATATCCATTTTCGGATCTGATCAGCACGTG
TTGACAATTAATCATCGGCATAGTATATCGGCATAGTATAATACGACAAGGTGAGGAACTAAACCATGGC
CAAGTTGACCAGTGCCGTTCCGGTGCTCACCGCGCGCGACGTCGCCGGAGCGGTCGAGTTCTGGACCGAC
CGGCTCGGGTTCTCCCGGGACTTCGTGGAGGACGACTTCGCCGGTGTGGTCCGGGACGACGTGACCCTGT
TCATCAGCGCGGTCCAGGACCAGGTGGTGCCGGACAACACCCTGGCCTGGGTGTGGGTGCGCGGCCTGGA
CGAGCTGTACGCCGAGTGGTCGGAGGTCGTGTCCACGAACTTCCGGGACGCCTCCGGGCCGGCCATGACC
GAGATCGGCGAGCAGCCGTGGGGGCGGGAGTTCGCCCTGCGCGACCCGGCCGGCAACTGCGTGCACTTCG
TGGCCGAGGAGCAGGACTGACACGTGCTACGAGATTTCGATTCCACCGCCGCCTTCTATGAAAGGTTGGG
CTTCGGAATCGTTTTCCGGGACGCCGGCTGGATGATCCTCCAGCGCGGGGATCTCATGCTGGAGTTCTTC
GCCCACCCCAACTTGTTTATTGCAGCTTATAATGGTTACAAATAAAGCAATAGCATCACAAATTTCACAA
ATAAAGCATTTTTTTCACTGCATTCTAGTTGTGGTTTGTCCAAACTCATCAATGTATCTTATCATGTCTG
TATACCGTCGACCTCTAGCTAGAGCTTGGCGTAATCATGGTCATAGCTGTTTCCTGTGTGAAATTGTTAT
CCGCTCACAATTCCACACAACATACGAGCCGGAAGCATAAAGTGTAAAGCCTGGGGTGCCTAATGAGTGA
GCTAACTCACATTAATTGCGTTGCGCTCACTGCCCGCTTTCCAGTCGGGAAACCTGTCGTGCCAGCTGCA
TTAATGAATCGGCCAACGCGCGGGGAGAGGCGGTTTGCGTATTGGGCGCTCTTCCGCTTCCTCGCTCACT
GACTCGCTGCGCTCGGTCGTTCGGCTGCGGCGAGCGGTATCAGCTCACTCAAAGGCGGTAATACGGTTAT
CCACAGAATCAGGGGATAACGCAGGAAAGAACATGTGAGCAAAAGGCCAGCAAAAGGCCAGGAACCGTAA
AAAGGCCGCGTTGCTGGCGTTTTTCCATAGGCTCCGCCCCCCTGACGAGCATCACAAAAATCGACGCTCA
AGTCAGAGGTGGCGAAACCCGACAGGACTATAAAGATACCAGGCGTTTCCCCCTGGAAGCTCCCTCGTGC
GCTCTCCTGTTCCGACCCTGCCGCTTACCGGATACCTGTCCGCCTTTCTCCCTTCGGGAAGCGTGGCGCT
TTCTCATAGCTCACGCTGTAGGTATCTCAGTTCGGTGTAGGTCGTTCGCTCCAAGCTGGGCTGTGTGCAC
GAACCCCCCGTTCAGCCCGACCGCTGCGCCTTATCCGGTAACTATCGTCTTGAGTCCAACCCGGTAAGAC
ACGACTTATCGCCACTGGCAGCAGCCACTGGTAACAGGATTAGCAGAGCGAGGTATGTAGGCGGTGCTAC
AGAGTTCTTGAAGTGGTGGCCTAACTACGGCTACACTAGAAGAACAGTATTTGGTATCTGCGCTCTGCTG
AAGCCAGTTACCTTCGGAAAAAGAGTTGGTAGCTCTTGATCCGGCAAACAAACCACCGCTGGTAGCGGTG
GTTTTTTTGTTTGCAAGCAGCAGATTACGCGCAGAAAAAAAGGATCTCAAGAAGATCCTTTGATCTTTTC
TACGGGGTCTGACGCTCAGTGGAACGAAAACTCACGTTAAGGGATTTTGGTCATGAGATTATCAAAAAGG
ATCTTCACCTAGATCCTTTTAAATTAAAAATGAAGTTTTAAATCAATCTAAAGTATATATGAGTAAACTT
GGTCTGACAGTTACCAATGCTTAATCAGTGAGGCACCTATCTCAGCGATCTGTCTATTTCGTTCATCCAT
AGTTGCCTGACTCCCCGTCGTGTAGATAACTACGATACGGGAGGGCTTACCATCTGGCCCCAGTGCTGCA
ATGATACCGCGAGACCCACGCTCACCGGCTCCAGATTTATCAGCAATAAACCAGCCAGCCGGAAGGGCCG
AGCGCAGAAGTGGTCCTGCAACTTTATCCGCCTCCATCCAGTCTATTAATTGTTGCCGGGAAGCTAGAGT
AAGTAGTTCGCCAGTTAATAGTTTGCGCAACGTTGTTGCCATTGCTACAGGCATCGTGGTGTCACGCTCG
TCGTTTGGTATGGCTTCATTCAGCTCCGGTTCCCAACGATCAAGGCGAGTTACATGATCCCCCATGTTGT
GCAAAAAAGCGGTTAGCTCCTTCGGTCCTCCGATCGTTGTCAGAAGTAAGTTGGCCGCAGTGTTATCACT
CATGGTTATGGCAGCACTGCATAATTCTCTTACTGTCATGCCATCCGTAAGATGCTTTTCTGTGACTGGT
GAGTACTCAACCAAGTCATTCTGAGAATAGTGTATGCGGCGACCGAGTTGCTCTTGCCCGGCGTCAATAC
GGGATAATACCGCGCCACATAGCAGAACTTTAAAAGTGCTCATCATTGGAAAACGTTCTTCGGGGCGAAA
ACTCTCAAGGATCTTACCGCTGTTGAGATCCAGTTCGATGTAACCCACTCGTGCACCCAACTGATCTTCA
GCATCTTTTACTTTCACCAGCGTTTCTGGGTGAGCAAAAACAGGAAGGCAAAATGCCGCAAAAAAGGGAA
TAAGGGCGACACGGAAATGTTGAATACTCATACTCTTCCTTTTTCAATATTATTGAAGCATTTATCAGGG
TTATTGTCTCATGAGCGGATACATATTTGAATGTATTTAGAAAAATAAACAAATAGGGGTTCCGCGCACA
TTTCCCCGAAAAGTG
